>Addgene plasmid #185367 | pX459-puro-hARAF-1 | addgene full sequence | sequence record 363617 | Addgene NGS Result
GAGGGCCTATTTCCCATGATTCCTTCATATTTGCATATACGATACAAGGCTGTTAGAGAGATAATTGGAA
TTAATTTGACTGTAAACACAAAGATATTAGTACAAAATACGTGACGTAGAAAGTAATAATTTCTTGGGTA
GTTTGCAGTTTTAAAATTATGTTTTAAAATGGACTATCATATGCTTACCGTAACTTGAAAGTATTTCGAT
TTCTTGGCTTTATATATCTTGTGGAAAGGACGAAACACCGTGGTCTACCGACTCATCAAGGTTTTAGAGC
TAGAAATAGCAAGTTAAAATAAGGCTAGTCCGTTATCAACTTGAAAAAGTGGCACCGAGTCGGTGCTTTT
TTGTTTTAGAGCTAGAAATAGCAAGTTAAAATAAGGCTAGTCCGTTTTTAGCGCGTGCGCCAATTCTGCA
GACAAATGGCTCTAGAGGTACCCGTTACATAACTTACGGTAAATGGCCCGCCTGGCTGACCGCCCAACGA
CCCCCGCCCATTGACGTCAATAGTAACGCCAATAGGGACTTTCCATTGACGTCAATGGGTGGAGTATTTA
CGGTAAACTGCCCACTTGGCAGTACATCAAGTGTATCATATGCCAAGTACGCCCCCTATTGACGTCAATG
ACGGTAAATGGCCCGCCTGGCATTGTGCCCAGTACATGACCTTATGGGACTTTCCTACTTGGCAGTACAT
CTACGTATTAGTCATCGCTATTACCATGGTCGAGGTGAGCCCCACGTTCTGCTTCACTCTCCCCATCTCC
CCCCCCTCCCCACCCCCAATTTTGTATTTATTTATTTTTTAATTATTTTGTGCAGCGATGGGGGCGGGGG
GGGGGGGGGGGCGCGCGCCAGGCGGGGCGGGGCGGGGCGAGGGGCGGGGCGGGGCGAGGCGGAGAGGTGC
GGCGGCAGCCAATCAGAGCGGCGCGCTCCGAAAGTTTCCTTTTATGGCGAGGCGGCGGCGGCGGCGGCCC
TATAAAAAGCGAAGCGCGCGGCGGGCGGGAGTCGCTGCGCGCTGCCTTCGCCCCGTGCCCCGCTCCGCCG
CCGCCTCGCGCCGCCCGCCCCGGCTCTGACTGACCGCGTTACTCCCACAGGTGAGCGGGCGGGACGGCCC
TTCTCCTCCGGGCTGTAATTAGCTGAGCAAGAGGTAAGGGTTTAAGGGATGGTTGGTTGGTGGGGTATTA
ATGTTTAATTACCTGGAGCACCTGCCTGAAATCACTTTTTTTCAGGTTGGACCGGTGCCACCATGGACTA
TAAGGACCACGACGGAGACTACAAGGATCATGATATTGATTACAAAGACGATGACGATAAGATGGCCCCA
AAGAAGAAGCGGAAGGTCGGTATCCACGGAGTCCCAGCAGCCGACAAGAAGTACAGCATCGGCCTGGACA
TCGGCACCAACTCTGTGGGCTGGGCCGTGATCACCGACGAGTACAAGGTGCCCAGCAAGAAATTCAAGGT
GCTGGGCAACACCGACCGGCACAGCATCAAGAAGAACCTGATCGGAGCCCTGCTGTTCGACAGCGGCGAA
ACAGCCGAGGCCACCCGGCTGAAGAGAACCGCCAGAAGAAGATACACCAGACGGAAGAACCGGATCTGCT
ATCTGCAAGAGATCTTCAGCAACGAGATGGCCAAGGTGGACGACAGCTTCTTCCACAGACTGGAAGAGTC
CTTCCTGGTGGAAGAGGATAAGAAGCACGAGCGGCACCCCATCTTCGGCAACATCGTGGACGAGGTGGCC
TACCACGAGAAGTACCCCACCATCTACCACCTGAGAAAGAAACTGGTGGACAGCACCGACAAGGCCGACC
TGCGGCTGATCTATCTGGCCCTGGCCCACATGATCAAGTTCCGGGGCCACTTCCTGATCGAGGGCGACCT
GAACCCCGACAACAGCGACGTGGACAAGCTGTTCATCCAGCTGGTGCAGACCTACAACCAGCTGTTCGAG
GAAAACCCCATCAACGCCAGCGGCGTGGACGCCAAGGCCATCCTGTCTGCCAGACTGAGCAAGAGCAGAC
GGCTGGAAAATCTGATCGCCCAGCTGCCCGGCGAGAAGAAGAATGGCCTGTTCGGAAACCTGATTGCCCT
GAGCCTGGGCCTGACCCCCAACTTCAAGAGCAACTTCGACCTGGCCGAGGATGCCAAACTGCAGCTGAGC
AAGGACACCTACGACGACGACCTGGACAACCTGCTGGCCCAGATCGGCGACCAGTACGCCGACCTGTTTC
TGGCCGCCAAGAACCTGTCCGACGCCATCCTGCTGAGCGACATCCTGAGAGTGAACACCGAGATCACCAA
GGCCCCCCTGAGCGCCTCTATGATCAAGAGATACGACGAGCACCACCAGGACCTGACCCTGCTGAAAGCT
CTCGTGCGGCAGCAGCTGCCTGAGAAGTACAAAGAGATTTTCTTCGACCAGAGCAAGAACGGCTACGCCG
GCTACATTGACGGCGGAGCCAGCCAGGAAGAGTTCTACAAGTTCATCAAGCCCATCCTGGAAAAGATGGA
CGGCACCGAGGAACTGCTCGTGAAGCTGAACAGAGAGGACCTGCTGCGGAAGCAGCGGACCTTCGACAAC
GGCAGCATCCCCCACCAGATCCACCTGGGAGAGCTGCACGCCATTCTGCGGCGGCAGGAAGATTTTTACC
CATTCCTGAAGGACAACCGGGAAAAGATCGAGAAGATCCTGACCTTCCGCATCCCCTACTACGTGGGCCC
TCTGGCCAGGGGAAACAGCAGATTCGCCTGGATGACCAGAAAGAGCGAGGAAACCATCACCCCCTGGAAC
TTCGAGGAAGTGGTGGACAAGGGCGCTTCCGCCCAGAGCTTCATCGAGCGGATGACCAACTTCGATAAGA
ACCTGCCCAACGAGAAGGTGCTGCCCAAGCACAGCCTGCTGTACGAGTACTTCACCGTGTATAACGAGCT
GACCAAAGTGAAATACGTGACCGAGGGAATGAGAAAGCCCGCCTTCCTGAGCGGCGAGCAGAAAAAGGCC
ATCGTGGACCTGCTGTTCAAGACCAACCGGAAAGTGACCGTGAAGCAGCTGAAAGAGGACTACTTCAAGA
AAATCGAGTGCTTCGACTCCGTGGAAATCTCCGGCGTGGAAGATCGGTTCAACGCCTCCCTGGGCACATA
CCACGATCTGCTGAAAATTATCAAGGACAAGGACTTCCTGGACAATGAGGAAAACGAGGACATTCTGGAA
GATATCGTGCTGACCCTGACACTGTTTGAGGACAGAGAGATGATCGAGGAACGGCTGAAAACCTATGCCC
ACCTGTTCGACGACAAAGTGATGAAGCAGCTGAAGCGGCGGAGATACACCGGCTGGGGCAGGCTGAGCCG
GAAGCTGATCAACGGCATCCGGGACAAGCAGTCCGGCAAGACAATCCTGGATTTCCTGAAGTCCGACGGC
TTCGCCAACAGAAACTTCATGCAGCTGATCCACGACGACAGCCTGACCTTTAAAGAGGACATCCAGAAAG
CCCAGGTGTCCGGCCAGGGCGATAGCCTGCACGAGCACATTGCCAATCTGGCCGGCAGCCCCGCCATTAA
GAAGGGCATCCTGCAGACAGTGAAGGTGGTGGACGAGCTCGTGAAAGTGATGGGCCGGCACAAGCCCGAG
AACATCGTGATCGAAATGGCCAGAGAGAACCAGACCACCCAGAAGGGACAGAAGAACAGCCGCGAGAGAA
TGAAGCGGATCGAAGAGGGCATCAAAGAGCTGGGCAGCCAGATCCTGAAAGAACACCCCGTGGAAAACAC
CCAGCTGCAGAACGAGAAGCTGTACCTGTACTACCTGCAGAATGGGCGGGATATGTACGTGGACCAGGAA
CTGGACATCAACCGGCTGTCCGACTACGATGTGGACCATATCGTGCCTCAGAGCTTTCTGAAGGACGACT
CCATCGACAACAAGGTGCTGACCAGAAGCGACAAGAACCGGGGCAAGAGCGACAACGTGCCCTCCGAAGA
GGTCGTGAAGAAGATGAAGAACTACTGGCGGCAGCTGCTGAACGCCAAGCTGATTACCCAGAGAAAGTTC
GACAATCTGACCAAGGCCGAGAGAGGCGGCCTGAGCGAACTGGATAAGGCCGGCTTCATCAAGAGACAGC
TGGTGGAAACCCGGCAGATCACAAAGCACGTGGCACAGATCCTGGACTCCCGGATGAACACTAAGTACGA
CGAGAATGACAAGCTGATCCGGGAAGTGAAAGTGATCACCCTGAAGTCCAAGCTGGTGTCCGATTTCCGG
AAGGATTTCCAGTTTTACAAAGTGCGCGAGATCAACAACTACCACCACGCCCACGACGCCTACCTGAACG
CCGTCGTGGGAACCGCCCTGATCAAAAAGTACCCTAAGCTGGAAAGCGAGTTCGTGTACGGCGACTACAA
GGTGTACGACGTGCGGAAGATGATCGCCAAGAGCGAGCAGGAAATCGGCAAGGCTACCGCCAAGTACTTC
TTCTACAGCAACATCATGAACTTTTTCAAGACCGAGATTACCCTGGCCAACGGCGAGATCCGGAAGCGGC
CTCTGATCGAGACAAACGGCGAAACCGGGGAGATCGTGTGGGATAAGGGCCGGGATTTTGCCACCGTGCG
GAAAGTGCTGAGCATGCCCCAAGTGAATATCGTGAAAAAGACCGAGGTGCAGACAGGCGGCTTCAGCAAA
GAGTCTATCCTGCCCAAGAGGAACAGCGATAAGCTGATCGCCAGAAAGAAGGACTGGGACCCTAAGAAGT
ACGGCGGCTTCGACAGCCCCACCGTGGCCTATTCTGTGCTGGTGGTGGCCAAAGTGGAAAAGGGCAAGTC
CAAGAAACTGAAGAGTGTGAAAGAGCTGCTGGGGATCACCATCATGGAAAGAAGCAGCTTCGAGAAGAAT
CCCATCGACTTTCTGGAAGCCAAGGGCTACAAAGAAGTGAAAAAGGACCTGATCATCAAGCTGCCTAAGT
ACTCCCTGTTCGAGCTGGAAAACGGCCGGAAGAGAATGCTGGCCTCTGCCGGCGAACTGCAGAAGGGAAA
CGAACTGGCCCTGCCCTCCAAATATGTGAACTTCCTGTACCTGGCCAGCCACTATGAGAAGCTGAAGGGC
TCCCCCGAGGATAATGAGCAGAAACAGCTGTTTGTGGAACAGCACAAGCACTACCTGGACGAGATCATCG
AGCAGATCAGCGAGTTCTCCAAGAGAGTGATCCTGGCCGACGCTAATCTGGACAAAGTGCTGTCCGCCTA
CAACAAGCACCGGGATAAGCCCATCAGAGAGCAGGCCGAGAATATCATCCACCTGTTTACCCTGACCAAT
CTGGGAGCCCCTGCCGCCTTCAAGTACTTTGACACCACCATCGACCGGAAGAGGTACACCAGCACCAAAG
AGGTGCTGGACGCCACCCTGATCCACCAGAGCATCACCGGCCTGTACGAGACACGGATCGACCTGTCTCA
GCTGGGAGGCGACAAAAGGCCGGCGGCCACGAAAAAGGCCGGCCAGGCAAAAAAGAAAAAGGAATTCGGC
AGTGGAGAGGGCAGAGGAAGTCTGCTAACATGCGGTGACGTCGAGGAGAATCCTGGCCCAATGACCGAGT
ACAAGCCCACGGTGCGCCTCGCCACCCGCGACGACGTCCCCAGGGCCGTACGCACCCTCGCCGCCGCGTT
CGCCGACTACCCCGCCACGCGCCACACCGTCGATCCGGACCGCCACATCGAGCGGGTCACCGAGCTGCAA
GAACTCTTCCTCACGCGCGTCGGGCTCGACATCGGCAAGGTGTGGGTCGCGGACGACGGCGCCGCGGTGG
CGGTCTGGACCACGCCGGAGAGCGTCGAAGCGGGGGCGGTGTTCGCCGAGATCGGCCCGCGCATGGCCGA
GTTGAGCGGTTCCCGGCTGGCCGCGCAGCAACAGATGGAAGGCCTCCTGGCGCCGCACCGGCCCAAGGAG
CCCGCGTGGTTCCTGGCCACCGTCGGCGTCTCGCCCGACCACCAGGGCAAGGGTCTGGGCAGCGCCGTCG
TGCTCCCCGGAGTGGAGGCGGCCGAGCGCGCCGGGGTGCCCGCCTTCCTGGAGACCTCCGCGCCCCACAA
CCTCCCCTTCTACGAGCGGCTCGGCTTCACCGTCACCGCCGACGTCGAGGTGCCCGAAGGACCGCGCACC
TGGTGCATGACCCGCAAGCCCGGTGCCTGAGAATTCTAACTAGAGCTCGCTGATCAGCCTCGACTGTGCC
TTCTAGTTGCCAGCCATCTGTTGTTTGCCCCTCCCCCGTGCCTTCCTTGACCCTGGAAGGTGCCACTCCC
ACTGTCCTTTCCTAATAAAATGAGGAAATTGCATCGCATTGTCTGAGTAGGTGTCATTCTATTCTGGGGG
GTGGGGTGGGGCAGGACAGCAAGGGGGAGGATTGGGAAGAGAATAGCAGGCATGCTGGGGAGCGGCCGCA
GGAACCCCTAGTGATGGAGTTGGCCACTCCCTCTCTGCGCGCTCGCTCGCTCACTGAGGCCGGGCGACCA
AAGGTCGCCCGACGCCCGGGCTTTGCCCGGGCGGCCTCAGTGAGCGAGCGAGCGCGCAGCTGCCTGCAGG
GGCGCCTGATGCGGTATTTTCTCCTTACGCATCTGTGCGGTATTTCACACCGCATA
[95 nt withheld, positions 6637-6731]
T
[46 nt withheld, positions 6733-6778]
C
[141 nt withheld, positions 6780-6920]
CCTTTGACGTTGGAGTCCACGTTCTTT
[37 nt withheld, positions 6948-6984]
ACTCTATCTCGGGCTATTCTTTTGATTTATAAGGGATTTTGCCGATTTCGGTCTATTGGTTAAAAAATGA
GCTGATTTAACAAAAATTTAACGCGAATTTTAACAAAATATTAACGTTTACAATTTTATGGTGCACTCTC
AGTACAATCTGCTCTGATGCCGCATAGTTAAGCCAGCCCCGACACCCGCCAACACCCGCTGACGCGCCCT
GACGGGCTTGTCTGCTCCCGGCATCCGCTTACAGACAAGCTGTGACCGTCTCCGGGAGCTGCATGTGTCA
GAGGTTTTCACCGTCATCACCGAAACGCGCGAGACGAAAGGGCCTCGTGATACGCCTATTTTTATAGGTT
AATGTCATGATAATAATGGTTTCTTAGACGTCAGGTGGCACTTTTCGGGGAAATGTGCGCGGAACCCCTA
TTTGTTTATTTTTCTAAATACATTCAAATATGTATCCGCTCATGAGACAATAACCCTGATAAATGCTTCA
ATAATATTGAAAAAGGAAGAGTATGAGTATTCAACATTTCCGTGTCGCCCTTATTCCCTTTTTTGCGGCA
TTTTGCCTTCCTGTTTTTGCTCACCCAGAAACGCTGGTGAAAGTAAAAGATGCTGAAGATCAGTTGGGTG
CACGAGTGGGTTACATCGAACTGGATCTCAACAGCGGTAAGATCCTTGAGAGTTTTCGCCCCGAAGAACG
TTTTCCAATGATGAGCACTTTTAAAGTTCTGCTATGTGGCGCGGTATTATCCCGTATTGACGCCGGGCAA
GAGCAACTCGGTCGCCGCATACACTATTCTCAGAATGACTTGGTTGAGTACTCACCAGTCACAGAAAAGC
ATCTTACGGATGGCATGACAGTAAGAGAATTATGCAGTGCTGCCATAACCATGAGTGATAACACTGCGGC
CAACTTACTTCTGACAACGATCGGAGGACCGAAGGAGCTAACCGCTTTTTTGCACAACATGGGGGATCAT
GTAACTCGCCTTGATCGTTGGGAACCGGAGCTGAATGAAGCCATACCAAACGACGAGCGTGACACCACGA
TGCCTGTAGCAATGGCAACAACGTTGCGCAAACTATTAACTGGCGAACTACTTACTCTAGCTTCCCGGCA
ACAATTAATAGACTGGATGGAGGCGGATAAAGTTGCAGGACCACTTCTGCGCTCGGCCCTTCCGGCTGGC
TGGTTTATTGCTGATAAATCTGGAGCCGGTGAGCGTGGAAGCCGCGGTATCATTGCAGCACTGGGGCCAG
ATGGTAAGCCCTCCCGTATCGTAGTTATCTACACGACGGGGAGTCAGGCAACTATGGATGAACGAAATAG
ACAGATCGCTGAGATAGGTGCCTCACTGATTAAGCATTGGTAACTGTCAGACCAAGTTTACTCATATATA
CTTTAGATTGATTTAAAACTTCATTTTTAATTTAAAAGGATCTAGGTGAAGATCCTTTTTGATAATCTCA
TGACCAAAATCCCTTAACGTGAGTTTTCGTTCCACTGAGCGTCAGACCCCGTAGAAAAGATCAAAGGATC
TTCTTGAGATCCTTTTTTTCTGCGCGTAATCTGCTGCTTGCAAACAAAAAAACCACCGCTACCAGCGGTG
GTTTGTTTGCCGGATCAAGAGCTACCAACTCTTTTTCCGAAGGTAACTGGCTTCAGCAGAGCGCAGATAC
CAAATACTGTTCTTCTAGTGTAGCCGTAGTTAGGCCACCACTTCAAGAACTCTGTAGCACCGCCTACATA
CCTCGCTCTGCTAATCCTGTTACCAGTGGCTGCTGCCAGTGGCGATAAGTCGTGTCTTACCGGGTTGGAC
TCAAGACGATAGTTACCGGATAAGGCGCAGCGGTCGGGCTGAACGGGGGGTTCGTGCACACAGCCCAGCT
TGGAGCGAACGACCTACACCGAACTGAGATACCTACAGCGTGAGCTATGAGAAAGCGCCACGCTTCCCGA
AGGGAGAAAGGCGGACAGGTATCCGGTAAGCGGCAGGGTCGGAACAGGAGAGCGCACGAGGGAGCTTCCA
GGGGGAAACGCCTGGTATCTTTATAGTCCTGTCGGGTTTCGCCACCTCTGACTTGAGCGTCGATTTTTGT
GATGCTCGTCAGGGGGGCGGAGCCTATGGAAAAACGCCAGCAACGCGGCCTTTTTACGGTTCCTGGCCTT
TTGCTGGCCTTTTGCTCACATGT
Features (pLannotate 1.2.2; 19 found; start..end, strand, type, name):
      1..241     +  promoter       U6 promoter: RNA polymerase III promoter for human U6 snRNA
    271..346     +  misc_RNA       gRNA scaffold: guide RNA scaffold for the Streptococcus pyogenes CRISPR/Cas9 system
    353..396     +  misc_RNA       gRNA scaffold (fragment): guide RNA scaffold for the Streptococcus pyogenes CRISPR/Cas9 system
    443..728     +  enhancer       CMV enhancer: human cytomegalovirus immediate early enhancer; contains an 18-bp deletion relative to the standard CMV enhancer
    730..1007    +  promoter       chicken β-actin promoter: No description available
   1008..1235    +  intron         hybrid intron: hybrid between chicken β-actin (CBA) and minute virus of mice (MMV) introns (Gray et al., 2011)
   1373..2974    +  CDS            Cas9(N): N-terminal portion of Streptococcus pyogenes Cas9 (Zetsche et al., 2015)
   2975..5473    +  CDS            Cas9(C): C-terminal portion of Streptococcus pyogenes Cas9 (Zetsche et al., 2015)
   5474..5521    +  CDS            nucleoplasmin NLS: bipartite nuclear localization signal from nucleoplasmin
   5591..6190    +  CDS            PuroR (fragment): puromycin N-acetyltransferase; pac from Streptomyces; confers resistance to puromycin
   6224..6335    +  polyA_signal   bGH poly(A) signal: bovine growth hormone polyadenylation signal
   6440..6580    +  repeat_region  AAV2 ITR: inverted terminal repeat of adeno-associated virus serotype 2 inverted
   6585..6636    -  misc_feature   bom (fragment): basis of mobility region from pBR322
   6655..7110    +  rep_origin     f1 ori (sequence partly withheld): f1 bacteriophage origin of replication; arrow indicates direction of (+) strand synthesis
   7111..7160    -  misc_feature   bom (fragment): basis of mobility region from pBR322
   7262..7297    -  CDS            rop (fragment): Rop protein, which maintains plasmids at low copy number; rop
   7392..7496    +  promoter       AmpR promoter: bla
   7497..8357    +  CDS            AmpR: β-lactamase; bla; confers resistance to ampicillin, carbenicillin, and related antibiotics
   8528..9116    +  rep_origin     ori: high-copy-number ColE1/pMB1/pBR322/pUC origin of replication
