[The description below was written by a language model from this plasmid's Addgene catalogue record and pLannotate feature annotations shown in this document.]
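Description:
pX459-puro-hARAF-1 is an all-in-one mammalian CRISPR/Cas9 expression plasmid built on the pX459-Puro backbone and carrying a single guide RNA directed against human ARAF, the gene encoding the A-RAF serine/threonine kinase. It is propagated in E. coli through a high-copy ColE1/pUC-type origin with ampicillin selection (AmpR under its own bla promoter). An f1 phage origin is also present, and the short bom and rop fragments annotated nearby are backbone remnants. The sequenced record is 9,177 nt.

The guide cassette consists of a human U6 RNA polymerase III promoter followed by the ARAF-targeting spacer, which was inserted as a short annealed oligonucleotide duplex between two BbsI sites that were destroyed by cloning. The spacer sits directly upstream of the Streptococcus pyogenes gRNA scaffold, so transcription yields a complete single guide RNA. The feature table also shows a second, partial scaffold fragment just downstream.

A separate Pol II unit uses a hybrid promoter made of the CMV enhancer, the chicken β-actin promoter and a hybrid intron. It drives S. pyogenes Cas9, which the software annotates as adjoining N- and C-terminal portions forming one continuous coding region, fused to a C-terminal nucleoplasmin nuclear localization signal. A puromycin N-acetyltransferase coding sequence follows downstream in the same unit, and a bGH polyadenylation signal terminates it. The linker joining Cas9 to PuroR is not annotated in the table. A single AAV2 ITR lies after the poly(A) signal, which appears to be a backbone relic rather than a functional packaging arrangement.

The plasmid is intended for transfection into human cells, with puromycin used to enrich transfected cells, so that Cas9 cuts the ARAF locus, typically to generate knockouts.
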