Addgene plasmid #185367: pX459-puro-hARAF-1
Purpose: For mammalian expression of guide RNA: caccgTGGTCTACCGACTCATCAAG that targets human ARAF
Depositing lab: Ayaz Najafov. Depositing organization: University of Texas Southwestern Medical Center.
Backbone
  Vector backbone: pX459-Puro
  Vector type: Mammalian Expression
  Selectable markers: Puromycin
Growth in bacteria
  Bacterial resistance: Ampicillin, 100 μg/mL
  Growth temperature: 37°C
  Growth strain: DH5alpha
  Copy number: Unknown
Gene/Insert
  Gene/Insert name: ARAF
  gRNA/shRNA sequence: guide RNA: caccgTGGTCTACCGACTCATCAAG
  Species: H. sapiens (human)
  Insert size (bp): 26
  Mutation: WT
  Entrez Gene: ARAF (a.k.a. A-RAF, ARAF1, PKS2, RAFA1)
  Cloning method: Restriction Enzyme; 5′ cloning site BbsI (destroyed during cloning); 3′ cloning site BbsI (destroyed during cloning)
Terms and licenses: Academic/Nonprofit Terms; Industry Terms: Not Available to Industry
How to cite: pX459-puro-hARAF-1 was a gift from Ayaz Najafov (Addgene plasmid # 185367 ; http://n2t.net/addgene:185367 ; RRID:Addgene_185367)
